Addgene plasmid #33170: pDMG5a
Depositing lab: David Bartel. Depositing organization: Whitehead Institute for Biomedical Research. Publication: Weak seed-pairing stability and high target-site abundance decrease the proficiency of lsy-6 and other microRNAs. Garcia DM, Baek D, Shin C, Bell GW, Grimson A, Bartel DP. Nat Struct Mol Biol. 2011 Sep 11;18(10):1139-46. doi: 10.1038/nsmb.2115. PubMed 21909094.
Backbone
  Vector backbone: pIS1
  Backbone manufacturer: Addgene (#12179)
  Backbone size w/o insert (bp): 4085
  Vector type: Mammalian Expression, Luciferase
Growth in bacteria
  Bacterial resistance: Ampicillin, 100 μg/mL
  Growth temperature: 37°C
  Growth strain: DH5alpha
  Copy number: High Copy
Gene/Insert
  Gene/Insert name: nsy-1 3'UTR
  Species: C. elegans (nematode)
  GenBank ID: NM_062524.6
  Entrez Gene: nsy-1 (a.k.a. F59A6.1)
  Tag / fusion protein: Luciferase (N terminal on backbone)
  Cloning method: Restriction Enzyme; 5′ cloning site XbaI (not destroyed); 3′ cloning site EagI (not destroyed)
  Sequencing primers: 5′ Rluc-F; 3′ EBV Reverse
Terms and licenses: Academic/Nonprofit Terms; Industry Terms: Not Available to Industry
How to cite: pDMG5a was a gift from David Bartel (Addgene plasmid # 33170 ; http://n2t.net/addgene:33170 ; RRID:Addgene_33170)
