[The description below was written by a language model from this plasmid's Addgene catalogue record.]
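Description:
pDMG5a is a mammalian luciferase reporter plasmid built on the pIS1 backbone (about 4.1 kb without insert). It is maintained in E. coli as a high-copy plasmid under ampicillin selection. The record does not include a feature table, so the promoter driving the reporter, the polyadenylation signal and the bacterial origin are not stated. The listed Rluc-F sequencing primer indicates that the backbone's luciferase is Renilla luciferase.

The insert is the 3′ untranslated region of the C. elegans gene nsy-1 (F59A6.1), cloned between XbaI and EagI sites that both remain intact. The catalogue lists luciferase as an N-terminal "tag" on the backbone. In practice this means the luciferase open reading frame sits upstream and the nsy-1 3′UTR follows it as the untranslated tail of the reporter transcript, not as a translated fusion partner. With this arrangement, luciferase output depends on any post-transcriptional regulation acting through the UTR, including microRNA-mediated repression at target sites it contains.

The associated publication studied how weak seed-pairing stability and high target-site abundance reduce the targeting proficiency of lsy-6 and other microRNAs. This points to use of the plasmid in reporter assays in transfected mammalian cells that measure how strongly a microRNA represses a nematode UTR. Such assays usually compare reporter signal with and without the cognate microRNA, or against a site-mutant version of the UTR, and normalise to a second co-transfected luciferase. The record does not specify which microRNA sites the nsy-1 UTR carries, or whether this version is wild type or mutated.
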