>Addgene plasmid #33170 | pDMG5a | depositor partial sequence | sequence record 39254 | nsy-1 3'UTR
TTTTCTGTAGTTTCTCTGTTCTCTCTCTCTCTCTCTCTCTGGTCATTTTTCTCTCTTCTAGTTTTTCTGT
CTCTTTCTCTCATTTTATTGTGATATCTTTTCTCTCTCTCTCTCTCTCTCTCTCTCTCTAATCCTCTGTT
TCGTGTACAAAGTTTTCAGTTTCTTAATTTGTTCTCTGAAAATCATCAAACCCCTCCAAAATTTGCTTGC
GTGTAGAACTTTTCATTACAAACAAAAACCAAATTGCTAGTGTCTTTCCTATCCAACTACATTATAGAGA
TTTCTAATCTCATGTCAATTGTTTCATGTATCATTCTACAAAACTCACACACATCCGAATCATCATAACT
ATCATAATAATAAGTTTTATTAACCAAAAATAAATAAATATATATTTCATGATCGTTATTCTCCGAGCAC
TTCCGCATCATCTTCGGCAACCCATAAGTAAATCATTTGTCCTGCTGCAGTCATGAGTCGTTCTTTTTTC
GGATGAGCCGTCAGAGAATGAATCACTTTTGAAGGATGTTCGAGTTTCGACACGATGTGTGAATCGAGGA
GACTGTAATTTATTCTTTCTTTTGAAACTAATATTGTTACCTACCTATACACATAAACGAATCCGTCTTC
TGAGCCACTTGCCACGTGCTCGATGGATTGTAAAACTCGGCAGTCTAATTTGTATTCCGTGTTTTGATGA
CCTTTATAGCTGAAAATTTATAAATTTATAGCTCCAATTTTCATACAATATTCAAAAATATGTACCTTGC
TAGCAATTTTCCACTAGATTTATCAATAAGCCGAACAATTCCACCCATTACTCCAGCCAACAGGCAATTA
CTGTCTGGGGTAAAGCTGACACTGTTTACTGAATCTCCCATGTAGTCGACTGTCATCTGANAATTAGAAA
TTTCTAATAACTTGAAAATTCTTTTTTTTTTTCAATTACATTTCCATCTCTAATACTATAGACTCTGTAA
TTTCCATCAGCACTTCCAGCAACAATCTCATGGCCATTA
