>Addgene plasmid #33170 | pDMG5a | addgene partial sequence | sequence record 41321 | Rluc-F 5'-ccaggattcttttccaatgc-3'
GAATTTGTCAAAGTAAAAGGTCTTCATTTTTCGCAAGAAGATGCACCTGCATGAAATGGGAAAATATATC
AAATCGTTCGTTGAGCGAGTTCTCAAAAATGAACAATAATTCTAGGAGCTCTATACCGGTCTCGATATCA
CTACTAGTGTTCTAGATTTTCTGTAGTTTCTCTGTTCTCTCTCTCTCTCTCTCTCTGGTCATTTTTCTCT
CTTCTAGTTTTTCTGTCTCTTTCTCTCATTTTATTGTGATATCTTTTCTCTCTCTCTCTCTCTCTCTCTC
TCTCTAATCCTCTGTTTCGTGTACAAAGTTTTCAGTTTCTTAATTTGTTCTCTGAAAATCATCAAACCCC
TCCAAAATTTGCTTGCGTGTAGAACTTTTCATTACAAACAAAAACCAAATTGCTAGTGTCTTTCCTATCC
AACTACATTATAGAGATTTCTAATCTCATGTCAATTGTTTCATGTATCATTCTACAAAACTCACACACAT
CCGAATCATCATAACTATCATAATAATAAGTTTTATTAACCAAAAATAAATAAATATATATTTCATGATC
GTTATTCTCCGAGCACTTCCGCATCATCTTCGGCAACCCATAAGTAAATCATTTGTCCTGCTGCAGTCAT
GAGTCGTTCTTTTTTCGGATGAGCCGTCAGAGAATGAATCACTTTTGAAGGATGTTCGAGTTTCGACACG
ATGTGTGAATCGAGGAGACTGTAATTTATTCTTTCTTTTGAAACTAATATTGTTACCTACCTATACACAT
AAACGAATCCGTCTTCTGAGCCACTTGCCACGTGCTCGATGGATTGTAAAACTCGGCAGTCTAA
